Addgene plasmid #91130: pDIRECT_21C
Purpose: Direct Cloning, Type: T-DNA, Engineering Reagent: 35S:Csy4-P2A-AtCas9 + CmYLCV:gRNAs with Csy4 spacers , Plant Selection: 2x35S:hpt II
Depositing lab: Daniel Voytas. Depositing organization: University of Minnesota. Publication: A multi-purpose toolkit to enable advanced genome engineering in plants. Cermak T, Curtin SJ, Gil-Humanes J, Cegan R, Kono TJY, Konecna E, Belanto JJ, Starker CG, Mathre JW, Greenstein RL, Voytas DF. Plant Cell. 2017 May 18. pii: tpc.00922.2016. doi: 10.1105/tpc.16.00922. PubMed 28522548.
Backbone
  Vector backbone: pTRANS_210d
  Vector type: Plant Expression, CRISPR
  Selectable markers: Hygromycin
Growth in bacteria
  Bacterial resistance: Kanamycin, 50 μg/mL
  Growth temperature: 37°C
  Growth strain: ccdB Survival
  Copy number: High Copy
Gene/Insert
  Gene/Insert name: Engineering Reagent: 35S:Csy4-P2A-AtCas9 + CmYLCV:gRNAs with Csy4 spacers
  Species: Synthetic
  Cloning method: Restriction Enzyme; 5′ cloning site unknown (unknown if destroyed); 3′ cloning site unknown (unknown if destroyed)
  Sequencing primers: 5′ unknown
Terms and licenses: Academic/Nonprofit Terms; Industry Terms: Not Available to Industry
How to cite: pDIRECT_21C was a gift from Daniel Voytas (Addgene plasmid # 91130 ; http://n2t.net/addgene:91130 ; RRID:Addgene_91130)
