[The description below was written by a language model from this plasmid's Addgene catalogue record and pLannotate feature annotations shown in this document.]
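Description:
pDIRECT_21C is a 16.3 kb binary T-DNA vector for plant genome editing, built on the pTRANS_210d backbone and designed for direct, single-step cloning of guide RNAs. The backbone outside the T-DNA borders carries a high-copy ColE1/pMB1-type origin with the pBR322 bom site for propagation in E. coli. It also carries the pVS1 oriV with RepA and StaA, which support replication and stable maintenance in Agrobacterium, and an aphA-3 kanamycin resistance gene for bacterial selection. Because the plasmid contains an intact ccdB toxin gene, it has to be propagated in a ccdB-tolerant strain.

Between the nopaline-type left and right border repeats there are three units. Next to the left border, an enhanced (duplicated-enhancer) CaMV 35S promoter drives the hygromycin phosphotransferase gene, ending in a CaMV poly(A) signal, for selection of transformed plant cells. A second CaMV 35S promoter expresses the Pseudomonas Csy4 (Cas6f) endoribonuclease and a Streptococcus pyogenes Cas9 that the record calls AtCas9. The two are joined by a P2A self-cleaving peptide so that both proteins come from one transcript, which is terminated by the Arabidopsis HSP18.2 terminator. The third unit is the guide RNA cassette, which the record says is driven by the CmYLCV promoter, although that promoter is not annotated in the feature table. This cassette contains a gRNA scaffold followed by a ccdA fragment and ccdB, then a CaMV poly(A) signal. The ccdB segment presumably acts as a negative-selection stuffer that is replaced when guides are inserted. Guides are arranged as an array separated by Csy4 recognition sites, and Csy4 cuts the single Pol II transcript into individual gRNAs, allowing multiplexed editing. Remnants of lac and lacZα sequence flank the cassettes.
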