Features (pLannotate 1.2.2; 28 found; start..end, strand, type, name):
    291..1085    -  CDS            KanR: aminoglycoside phosphotransferase; aphA-3; confers resistance to kanamycin
   1510..1534    +  misc_feature   LB T-DNA repeat: left border repeat from nopaline C58 T-DNA
   1612..1786    -  polyA_signal   CaMV poly(A) signal: cauliflower mosaic virus polyadenylation signal
   1827..2852    -  CDS            HygR: aminoglycoside phosphotransferase from E. coli; aph(4)-Ia; confers resistance to hygromycin
   2919..3595    -  promoter       CaMV 35S promoter (enhanced): cauliflower mosaic virus 35S promoter with a duplicated enhancer region
   3685..3773    +  CDS            lacI (fragment): lac repressor; lacI; The lac repressor binds to the lac operator to inhibit transcription in E. coli. This inhibition can be relieved by adding lactose or isopropyl-β-D-thiogalactopyranoside (IPTG).
   3786..3807    +  protein_bind   CAP binding site: CAP binding activates transcription in the presence of cAMP. E. coli catabolite activator protein
   3822..3852    +  promoter       lac promoter: promoter for the E. coli lac operon
   3856..3878    +  protein_bind   lac operator (fragment): The lac repressor binds to the lac operator to inhibit transcription in E. coli. This inhibition can be relieved by adding lactose or isopropyl-β-D-thiogalactopyranoside (IPTG). lac repressor encoded by lacI
   3909..3934    +  misc_feature   MCS (fragment): pUC18/19 multiple cloning site
   4430..4771    +  promoter       CaMV 35S promoter: strong constitutive promoter from cauliflower mosaic virus
   4797..5357    +  CDS            cas6f: CAS6_PSEAB - Also known as csy4. Experimental evidence at protein level: Swiss-Prot protein existence level 1. CRISPR (clustered regularly interspaced short palindromic repeat) is an adaptive immune system that provides protection against mobile genetic elements (viruses, transposable elements and conjugative plasmids). CRISPR clusters contain sequences complementary to antecedent mobile elements and target invading nucleic acids. CRISPR clusters are transcribed and processed into CRISPR RNA (crRNA). Processes pre-crRNA into individual crRNA units. Absolutely required for crRNA production or s
   5424..9527    +  CDS            cas9: CAS9_STRP1 - Also known as csn1 From Streptococcus pyogenes serotype M1.
   9571..9819    +  terminator     HSP terminator: efficient transcription terminator from the Arabidopsis thaliana heat shock protein 18.2 gene (Nagaya et al., 2010)
  10344..10419   +  misc_RNA       gRNA scaffold: guide RNA scaffold for the Streptococcus pyogenes CRISPR/Cas9 system
  10440..10505   +  intron         PDK intron (fragment): pdk; modified pyruvate orthophosphate dikinase intron from Flaveria trinervia 3.0
  10596..10754   +  CDS            ccdA (fragment): CCDA_ECO57 - Also known as H, letA. Experimental evidence at protein level: Swiss-Prot protein existence level 1. Antitoxin component of a type II toxin-antitoxin (TA) system which inhibits the post-segregational killing (PSK) of plasmid-free cells, also referred to as a plasmid addiction system. Binds to and blocks the activity of CcdB; will also remove bound CcdB protein from the CcdB-GyrA complex by forming a CcdA-CcdB complex, a process termed rejuvenation. Functions as a transcriptional corepressor for the ccdAB operon, repression also requires CcdB (By similarity). From Escherichia coli
  10759..11061   +  CDS            ccdB: CCDB_ECOLI - Also known as G, letB, letD. Experimental evidence at protein level: Swiss-Prot protein existence level 1. Toxic component of a type II toxin-antitoxin (TA) system, functioning in plasmid maintainence. Responsible for the post- segregational killing (PSK) of plasmid-free cells, also referred to as a plasmid addiction system. Half-life of over 2 hours. Cell killing by CcdB is accompanied by filamentation, defects in chromosome and plasmid segregation, defects in cell division, formation of anucleate cells, decreased DNA synthesis and plasmid loss. Interferes with the activity of DN
  11092..11266   +  polyA_signal   CaMV poly(A) signal: cauliflower mosaic virus polyadenylation signal
  11284..11438   +  CDS            lacZα (fragment): LacZα fragment of β-galactosidase; lacZ fragment
  11504..11528   +  misc_feature   RB T-DNA repeat: right border repeat from nopaline C58 T-DNA
  11868..12269   +  CDS            Y4CG_SINFN (fragment): Protein inferred from homology: Swiss-Prot protein existence level 3. From Sinorhizobium fredii (strain NBRC 101917 / NGR234).
  12829..13458   +  CDS            pVS1 StaA: stability protein from the Pseudomonas plasmid pVS1 (Heeb et al., 2000)
  13887..14960   +  CDS            pVS1 RepA: replication protein from the Pseudomonas plasmid pVS1 (Heeb et al., 2000)
  15026..15220   +  rep_origin     pVS1 oriV: origin of replication for the Pseudomonas plasmid pVS1 (Heeb et al., 2000)
  15423..15462   +  CDS            rop (fragment): Rop protein, which maintains plasmids at low copy number; rop
  15564..15704   +  misc_feature   bom: basis of mobility region from pBR322
  15890..204     -  rep_origin     ori (across the origin): high-copy-number ColE1/pMB1/pBR322/pUC origin of replication
>Addgene plasmid #91130 | pDIRECT_21C | addgene full sequence | sequence record 182254 | Addgene NGS Result
GTAGGCGGTGCTACAGAGTTCTTGAAGTGGTGGCCTAACTACGGCTACACTAGAAGGACAGTATTTGGTA
TCTGCGCTCTGCTGAAGCCAGTTACCTTCGGAAAAAGAGTTGGTAGCTCTTGATCCGGCAAACAAACCAC
CGCTGGTAGCGGTGGTTTTTTTGTTTGCAAGCAGCAGATTACGCGCAGAAAAAAAGGATCTCAAGAAGAT
CCTTTGATCTTTTCTACGGGGTCTGACGCTCAGTGGAACGAAAACTCACGTTAAGGGATTTTGGTCATGC
ATTCTAGGTACTAAAACAATTCATCCAGTAAAATATAATATTTTATTTTCTCCCAATCAGGCTTGATCCC
CAGTAAGTCAAAAAATAGCTCGACATACTGTTCTTCCCCGATATCCTCCCTGATCGACCGGACGCAGAAG
GCAATGTCATACCACTTGTCCGCCCTGCCGCTTCTCCCAAGATCAATAAAGCCACTTACTTTGCCATCTT
TCACAAAGATGTTGCTGTCTCCCAGGTCGCCGTGGGAAAAGACAAGTTCCTCTTCGGGCTTTTCCGTCTT
TAAAAAATCATACAGCTCGCGCGGATCTTTAAATGGAGTGTCTTCTTCCCAGTTTTCGCAATCCACATCG
GCCAGATCGTTATTCAGTAAGTAATCCAATTCGGCTAAGCGGCTGTCTAAGCTATTCGTATAGGGACAAT
CCGATATGTCGATGGAGTGAAAGAGCCTGATGCACTCCGCATACAGCTCGATAATCTTTTCAGGGCTTTG
TTCATCTTCATACTCTTCCGAGCAAAGGACGCCATCGGCCTCACTCATGAGCAGATTGCTCCAGCCATCA
TGCCGTTCAAAGTGCAGGACCTTTGGAACAGGCAGCTTTCCTTCCAGCCATAGCATCATGTCCTTTTCCC
GTTCCACATCATAGGTGGTCCCTTTATACCGGCTGTCCGTCATTTTTAAATATAGGTTTTCATTTTCTCC
CACCAGCTTATATACCTTAGCAGGAGACATTCCTTCCGTATCTTTTACGCAGCGGTATTTTTCGATCAGT
TTTTTCAATTCCGGTGATATTCTCATTTTAGCCATTTATTATTTCCTTCCTCTTTTCTACAGTATTTAAA
GATCCCCCAAGAAGCTAATTATAACAAGACGAACTCCAATTCACTGTTCCTTGCATTCTAAAACCTTAAA
TACCAGAAAACAGCTTTTTCAAAGTTGTTTTCAAAGTTGGCGTATAACATAGTATCGACGGAGCCGATTT
TGAAACCGCGGTGATCACAGGCAGCAACGCTCTGTCATCGTTACAATCAACATGCTACCCTCCGCGAGAT
CATCCGTGTTTCAAACCCGGCAGCTTAGTTGCCGTTCTTCCGAATAGCATCGGTAACATGAGCAAAGTCT
GCCGCCTTACAACGGCTCTCCCGCTGACGCCGTCCCGGACTGATGGGCTGCCTGTATCGAGTGGTGATTT
TGTGCCGAGCTGCCGGTCGGGGAGCTGTTGGCTGGCTGGTGGCAGGATATATTGTGGTGTAAACAAATTG
ACGCTTAGACAACTTAATAACACATTGCGGACGTTTTTAATGTACTGAATTAACGCCGAATTAATTCGGG
GGATCTGGATTTTAGTACTGGATTTTGGTTTTAGGAATTAGAAATTTTATTGATAGAAGTATTTTACAAA
TACAAATACATACTAAGGGTTTCTTATATGCTCAACACATGAGCGAAACCCTATAGGAACCCTAATTCCC
TTATCTGGGAACTACTCACACATTATTATGGAGAAACTCGAGCTTGTCGATCGACAGATCCCGGTCGGCA
TCTACTCTATTTCTTTGCCCTCGGACGAGTGCTGGGGCGTCGGTTTCCACTATCGGCGAGTACTTCTACA
CAGCCATCGGTCCAGACGGCCGCGCTTCTGCGGGCGATTTGTGTACGCCCGACAGTCCCGGCTCCGGATC
GGACGATTGCGTCGCATCGACCCTGCGCCCAAGCTGCATCATCGAAATTGCCGTCAACCAAGCTCTGATA
GAGTTGGTCAAGACCAATGCGGAGCATATACGCCCGGAGTCGTGGCGATCCTGCAAGCTCCGGATGCCTC
CGCTCGAAGTAGCGCGTCTGCTGCTCCATACAAGCCAACCACGGCCTCCAGAAGAAGATGTTGGCGACCT
CGTATTGGGAATCCCCGAACATCGCCTCGCTCCAGTCAATGACCGCTGTTATGCGGCCATTGTCCGTCAG
GACATTGTTGGAGCCGAAATCCGCGTGCACGAGGTGCCGGACTTCGGGGCAGTCCTCGGCCCAAAGCATC
AGCTCATCGAGAGCCTGCGCGACGGACGCACTGACGGTGTCGTCCATCACAGTTTGCCAGTGATACACAT
GGGGATCAGCAATCGCGCATATGAAATCACGCCATGTAGTGTATTGACCGATTCCTTGCGGTCCGAATGG
GCCGAACCCGCTCGTCTGGCTAAGATCGGCCGCAGCGATCGCATCCATGGCCTCCGCGACCGGCTGCAGA
ACAGCGGGCAGTTCGGTTTCAGGCAGGTCTTGCAACGTGACACCCTGTGCACGGCGGGAGATGCAATAGG
TCAGGCTCTCGCTGAATTCCCCAATGTCAAGCACTTCCGGAATCGGGAGCGCGGCCGATGCAAAGTGCCG
ATAAACATAACGATCTTTGTAGAAACCATCGGCGCAGCTATTTACCCGCAGGACATATCCACGCCCTCCT
ACATCGAAGCTGAAAGCACGAGATTCTTCGCCCTCCGAGAGCTGCATCAGGTCGGACACGCTGTCGAACT
TTTCGATCAGAAACTTCTCGACAGACGTCGCGGTGAGTTCAGGCTTTTTCATATCTCATTGCCCCCCGGA
TCTGCGAAAGCTCGAGAGAGATAGATTTGTAGAGAGAGACTGGTGATTTCAGCGTGTCCTCTCCAAATGA
AATGAACTTCCTTATATAGAGGAAGGGTCTTGCGAAGGATAGTGGGATTGTGCGTCATCCCTTACGTCAG
TGGAGATATCACATCAATCCACTTGCTTTGAAGACGTGGTTGGAACGTCTTCTTTTTCCACGATGCTCCT
CGTGGGTGGGGGTCCATCTTTGGGACCACTGTCGGCAGAGGCATCTTGAACGATAGCCTTTCCTTTATCG
CAATGATGGCATTTGTAGGTGCCACCTTCCTTTTCTACTGTCCTTTTGATGAAGTGACAGATAGCTGGGC
AATGGAATCCGAGGAGGTTTCCCGATATTACCCTTTGTTGAAAAGTCTCAATAGCCCTTTGGTCTTCTGA
GACTGTATCTTTGATATTCTTGGAGTAGACGAGAGTGTCGTGCTCCACCATGTTCACATCAATCCACTTG
CTTTGAAGACGTGGTTGGAACGTCTTCTTTTTCCACGATGCTCCTCGTGGGTGGGGGTCCATCTTTGGGA
CCACTGTCGGCAGAGGCATCTTGAACGATAGCCTTTCCTTTATCGCAATGATGGCATTTGTAGGTGCCAC
CTTCCTTTTCTACTGTCCTTTTGATGAAGTGACAGATAGCTGGGCAATGGAATCCGAGGAGGTTTCCCGA
TATTACCCTTTGTTGAAAAGTCTCAATAGCCCTTTGGTCTTCTGAGACTGTATCTTTGATATTCTTGGAG
TAGACGAGAGTGTCGTGCTCCACCATGTTGGCAAGCTGCTCTAGCCAATACGCAAACCGCCTCTCCCCGC
GCGTTGGCCGATTCATTAATGCAGCTGGCACGACAGGTTTCCCGACTGGAAAGCGGGCAGTGAGCGCAAC
GCAATTAATGTGAGTTAGCTCACTCATTAGGCACCCCAGGCTTTACACTTTATGCTTCCGGCTCGTATGT
TGTGTGGAATTGTGAGCGGATAACAATTTCACACAGGAAACAGCTATGACATGATTACGAATTCGAGCTC
GGTACCCGGGGATCGGCGCGCCAGATTTGCCTTTTCAATTTCAGAAAGAATGCTAACCCACAGATGGTTA
GAGAGGCTTACGCAGCAGGTATCATCAAGACGATCTACCCGAGCAATAATCTCCAGGAAATCAAATACCT
TCCCAAGAAGGTTAAAGATGCAGTCAAAAGATTCAGGACTAACTGCATCAAGAACACAGAGAAAGATATA
TTTCTCAAGATCAGAAGTACTATTCCAGTATGGACGATTCAAGGCTTGCTTCACAAACCAAGGCAAGTAA
TAGAGATTGGAGTCTCTAAAAAGGTAGTTCCCACTGAATCAAAGGCCATGGAGTCAAAGATTCAAATAGA
GGACCTAACAGAACTCGCCGTAAAGACTGGCGAACAGTTCATACAGAGTCTCTTACGACTCAATGACAAG
AAGAAAATCTTCGTCAACATGGTGGAGCACGACACACTTGTCTACTCCAAAAATATCAAAGATACAGTCT
CAGAAGACCAAAGGGCAATTGAGACTTTTCAACAAAGGGTAATATCCGGAAACCTCCTCGGATTCCATTG
CCCAGCTATCTGTCACTTTATTGTGAAGATAGTGGAAAAGGAAGGTGGCTCCTACAAATGCCATCATTGC
GATAAAGGAAAGGCCATCGTTGAAGATGCCTCTGCCGACAGTGGTCCCAAAGATGGACCCCCACCCACGA
GGAGCATCGTGGAAAAAGAAGACGTTCCAACCACGTCTTCAAAGCAAGTGGATTGATGTGATATCTCCAC
TGACGTAAGGGATGACGCACAATCCCACTATCCTTCGCAAGACCCTTCCTCTATATAAGGAAGTTCATTT
CATTTGGAGAGAACACGGGGGACTCCTGCAGGAAAAATGGATCATTATCTTGATATTAGACTTAGACCTG
ATCCAGAATTTCCACCAGCTCAACTTATGTCTGTTCTTTTTGGAAAACTTCATCAAGCTCTTGTTGCTCA
AGGAGGAGATAGAATTGGAGTTTCTTTTCCTGATCTTGATGAATCAAGATCAAGACTTGGAGAAAGACTT
AGAATTCATGCTTCTGCTGATGATCTTAGAGCTTTGCTTGCTAGACCTTGGCTTGAAGGACTTAGAGATC
ATCTTCAATTTGGAGAACCAGCTGTTGTTCCACATCCAACTCCTTATAGACAAGTTTCAAGAGTTCAAGC
TAAATCTAATCCAGAAAGACTTAGAAGAAGACTTATGAGAAGACATGATCTTTCTGAAGAAGAAGCTAGA
AAAAGAATTCCTGATACTGTTGCTAGAGCTTTGGATTTGCCTTTTGTTACACTTAGATCACAATCTACTG
GACAACATTTTAGACTTTTTATTAGACATGGACCACTTCAAGTTACTGCTGAAGAAGGAGGATTTACTTG
TTATGGACTTTCTAAGGGAGGTTTTGTTCCTTGGTTTGGATCTGGAGCTACTAATTTTTCTCTTCTTAAG
CAAGCTGGAGATGTTGAAGAAAATCCTGGACCCATGGATAAGAAGTACTCTATCGGACTCGATATCGGAA
CTAACTCTGTGGGATGGGCTGTGATCACCGATGAGTACAAGGTGCCATCTAAGAAGTTCAAGGTTCTCGG
AAACACCGATAGGCACTCTATCAAGAAAAACCTTATCGGTGCTCTCCTCTTCGATTCTGGTGAAACTGCT
GAGGCTACCAGACTCAAGAGAACCGCTAGAAGAAGGTACACCAGAAGAAAGAACAGGATCTGCTACCTCC
AAGAGATCTTCTCTAACGAGATGGCTAAAGTGGATGATTCATTCTTCCACAGGCTCGAAGAGTCATTCCT
CGTGGAAGAAGATAAGAAGCACGAGAGGCACCCTATCTTCGGAAACATCGTTGATGAGGTGGCATACCAC
GAGAAGTACCCTACTATCTACCACCTCAGAAAGAAGCTCGTTGATTCTACTGATAAGGCTGATCTCAGGC
TCATCTACCTCGCTCTCGCTCACATGATCAAGTTCAGAGGACACTTCCTCATCGAGGGTGATCTCAACCC
TGATAACTCTGATGTGGATAAGTTGTTCATCCAGCTCGTGCAGACCTACAACCAGCTTTTCGAAGAGAAC
CCTATCAACGCTTCAGGTGTGGATGCTAAGGCTATCCTCTCTGCTAGGCTCTCTAAGTCAAGAAGGCTTG
AGAACCTCATTGCTCAGCTCCCTGGTGAGAAGAAGAACGGACTTTTCGGAAACTTGATCGCTCTCTCTCT
CGGACTCACCCCTAACTTCAAGTCTAACTTCGATCTCGCTGAGGATGCAAAGCTCCAGCTCTCAAAGGAT
ACCTACGATGATGATCTCGATAACCTCCTCGCTCAGATCGGAGATCAGTACGCTGATTTGTTCCTCGCTG
CTAAGAACCTCTCTGATGCTATCCTCCTCAGTGATATCCTCAGAGTGAACACCGAGATCACCAAGGCTCC
ACTCTCAGCTTCTATGATCAAGAGATACGATGAGCACCACCAGGATCTCACACTTCTCAAGGCTCTTGTT
AGACAGCAGCTCCCAGAGAAGTACAAAGAGATTTTCTTCGATCAGTCTAAGAACGGATACGCTGGTTACA
TCGATGGTGGTGCATCTCAAGAAGAGTTCTACAAGTTCATCAAGCCTATCCTCGAGAAGATGGATGGAAC
CGAGGAACTCCTCGTGAAGCTCAATAGAGAGGATCTTCTCAGAAAGCAGAGGACCTTCGATAACGGATCT
ATCCCTCATCAGATCCACCTCGGAGAGTTGCACGCTATCCTTAGAAGGCAAGAGGATTTCTACCCATTCC
TCAAGGATAACAGGGAAAAGATTGAGAAGATTCTCACCTTCAGAATCCCTTACTACGTGGGACCTCTCGC
TAGAGGAAACTCAAGATTCGCTTGGATGACCAGAAAGTCTGAGGAAACCATCACCCCTTGGAACTTCGAA
GAGGTGGTGGATAAGGGTGCTAGTGCTCAGTCTTTCATCGAGAGGATGACCAACTTCGATAAGAACCTTC
CAAACGAGAAGGTGCTCCCTAAGCACTCTTTGCTCTACGAGTACTTCACCGTGTACAACGAGTTGACCAA
GGTTAAGTACGTGACCGAGGGAATGAGGAAGCCTGCTTTTTTGTCAGGTGAGCAAAAGAAGGCTATCGTT
GATCTCTTGTTCAAGACCAACAGAAAGGTGACCGTGAAGCAGCTCAAAGAGGATTACTTCAAGAAAATCG
AGTGCTTCGATTCAGTTGAGATTTCTGGTGTTGAGGATAGGTTCAACGCATCTCTCGGAACCTACCACGA
TCTCCTCAAGATCATTAAGGATAAGGATTTCTTGGATAACGAGGAAAACGAGGATATCTTGGAGGATATC
GTTCTTACCCTCACCCTCTTTGAAGATAGAGAGATGATTGAAGAAAGGCTCAAGACCTACGCTCATCTCT
TCGATGATAAGGTGATGAAGCAGTTGAAGAGAAGAAGATACACTGGTTGGGGAAGGCTCTCAAGAAAGCT
CATTAACGGAATCAGGGATAAGCAGTCTGGAAAGACAATCCTTGATTTCCTCAAGTCTGATGGATTCGCT
AACAGAAACTTCATGCAGCTCATCCACGATGATTCTCTCACCTTTAAAGAGGATATCCAGAAGGCTCAGG
TTTCAGGACAGGGTGATAGTCTCCATGAGCATATCGCTAACCTCGCTGGATCTCCTGCAATCAAGAAGGG
AATCCTCCAGACTGTGAAGGTTGTGGATGAGTTGGTGAAGGTGATGGGAAGGCATAAGCCTGAGAACATC
GTGATCGAAATGGCTAGAGAGAACCAGACCACTCAGAAGGGACAGAAGAACTCTAGGGAAAGGATGAAGA
GGATCGAGGAAGGTATCAAAGAGCTTGGATCTCAGATCCTCAAAGAGCACCCTGTTGAGAACACTCAGCT
CCAGAATGAGAAGCTCTACCTCTACTACCTCCAGAACGGAAGGGATATGTATGTGGATCAAGAGTTGGAT
ATCAACAGGCTCTCTGATTACGATGTTGATCATATCGTGCCACAGTCATTCTTGAAGGATGATTCTATCG
ATAACAAGGTGCTCACCAGGTCTGATAAGAACAGGGGTAAGAGTGATAACGTGCCAAGTGAAGAGGTTGT
GAAGAAAATGAAGAACTATTGGAGGCAGCTCCTCAACGCTAAGCTCATCACTCAGAGAAAGTTCGATAAC
TTGACTAAGGCTGAGAGGGGAGGACTCTCTGAATTGGATAAGGCAGGATTCATCAAGAGGCAGCTTGTGG
AAACCAGGCAGATCACTAAGCACGTTGCACAGATCCTCGATTCTAGGATGAACACCAAGTACGATGAGAA
CGATAAGTTGATCAGGGAAGTGAAGGTTATCACCCTCAAGTCAAAGCTCGTGTCTGATTTCAGAAAGGAT
TTCCAATTCTACAAGGTGAGGGAAATCAACAACTACCACCACGCTCACGATGCTTACCTTAACGCTGTTG
TTGGAACCGCTCTCATCAAGAAGTATCCTAAGCTCGAGTCAGAGTTCGTGTACGGTGATTACAAGGTGTA
CGATGTGAGGAAGATGATCGCTAAGTCTGAGCAAGAGATCGGAAAGGCTACCGCTAAGTATTTCTTCTAC
TCTAACATCATGAATTTCTTCAAGACCGAGATTACCCTCGCTAACGGTGAGATCAGAAAGAGGCCACTCA
TCGAGACAAACGGTGAAACAGGTGAGATCGTGTGGGATAAGGGAAGGGATTTCGCTACCGTTAGAAAGGT
GCTCTCTATGCCACAGGTGAACATCGTTAAGAAAACCGAGGTGCAGACCGGTGGATTCTCTAAAGAGTCT
ATCCTCCCTAAGAGGAACTCTGATAAGCTCATTGCTAGGAAGAAGGATTGGGACCCTAAGAAATACGGTG
GTTTCGATTCTCCTACCGTGGCTTACTCTGTTCTCGTTGTGGCTAAGGTTGAGAAGGGAAAGAGTAAGAA
GCTCAAGTCTGTTAAGGAACTTCTCGGAATCACTATCATGGAAAGGTCATCTTTCGAGAAGAACCCAATC
GATTTCCTCGAGGCTAAGGGATACAAAGAGGTTAAGAAGGATCTCATCATCAAGCTCCCAAAGTACTCAC
TCTTCGAACTCGAGAACGGTAGAAAGAGGATGCTCGCTTCTGCTGGTGAGCTTCAAAAGGGAAACGAGCT
TGCTCTCCCATCTAAGTACGTTAACTTTCTTTACCTCGCTTCTCACTACGAGAAGTTGAAGGGATCTCCA
GAAGATAACGAGCAGAAGCAACTTTTCGTTGAGCAGCACAAGCACTACTTGGATGAGATCATCGAGCAGA
TCTCTGAGTTCTCTAAAAGGGTGATCCTCGCTGATGCAAACCTCGATAAGGTGTTGTCTGCTTACAACAA
GCACAGAGATAAGCCTATCAGGGAACAGGCAGAGAACATCATCCATCTCTTCACCCTTACCAACCTCGGT
GCTCCTGCTGCTTTCAAGTACTTCGATACAACCATCGATAGGAAGAGATACACCTCTACCAAAGAAGTGC
TCGATGCTACCCTCATCCATCAGTCTATCACTGGACTCTACGAGACTAGGATCGATCTCTCACAGCTCGG
TGGTGATTCAAGGGCTGATCCTAAGAAGAAGAGGAAGGTTTGACTCGAGATATGAAGATGAAGATGAAAT
ATTTGGTGTGTCAAATAAAAAGCTTGTGTGCTTAAGTTTGTGTTTTTTTCTTGGCTTGTTGTGTTATGAA
TTTGTGGCTTTTTCTAATATTAAATGAATGTAAGATCACATTATAATGAATAAACAAATGTTTCTATAAT
CCATTGTGAATGTTTTGTTGGATCTCTTCTGCAGCATATAACTACTGTATGTGCTATGGTATGGACTATG
GAATATGATTAAAGATAAGGAGCTCCGGTGACGGACGGCGCGCCGAAGAGCTGGCAGACATACTGTCCCA
CAAATGAAGATGGAATCTGTAAAAGAAAACGCGTGAAATAATGCGTCTGACAAAGGTTAGGTCGGCTGCC
TTTAATCAATACCAAAGTGGTCCCTACCACGATGGAAAAACTGTGCAGTCGGTTTGGCTTTTTCTGACGA
ACAAATAAGATTCGTGGCCGACAGGTGGGGGTCCACCATGTGAAGGCATCTTCAGACTCCAATAATGGAG
CAATGACGTAAGGGCTTACGAAATAAGTAAGGGTAGTTTGGGAAATGTCCACTCACCCGTCAGTCTATAA
ATACTTAGCCCCTCCCTCATTGTTAAGGGAGCAAAATCTCAGAGAGATAGTCCTAGAGAGAGAAAGAGAG
CAAGTAGCCTAGAAGTAGTCAAGGCGGCGAAGTATTCAGGCACGTGGCCAGGAAGAAGAAAAGCCAAGAC
GACGAAAACAGGTAAGAGCTAAGCTTCCTGCAGGTTCACTGCCGTATAGGCAGGTTTTAGAGCTAGAAAT
AGCAAGTTAAAATAAGGCTAGTCCGTTATCAACTTGAAAAAGTGGCACCGAGTCGGTGCGTTCACTGCCG
TATAGGCAGAAGCCAGATAACAGTATGCGTATTTGCGCGCTGATTTTTGCGGTATAAGAATATATACTGA
TATGTATACCCGAAGTATGTCAAAAGGAGGTATGCTATGAAGCAGCGTATTACAGTGACAGTTGACAGCG
ACAGCTATCAGTTGCTCAAGGCATATATGATGTCAATATCTCCGGTCTGGTAAGCACAACCATGCAGAAT
GAAGCCCGTCGTCTGCGTGCCGAACGCTGGAAAGCGGAAAATCAGGAAGGGATGGCTGAGGTCGCCCGGT
TTATTGAAATGAACGGCTCTTTTGCTGACGAGAACAGGGGCTGGTGAAATGCAGTTTAAGGTTTACACCT
ATAAAAGAGAGAGCCGTTATCGTCTGTTTGTGGATGTACAGAGTGATATTATTGACACGCCCGGGCGACG
GATGGTGATCCCCCTGGCCAGTGCACGTCTGCTGTCAGATAAAGTCTCCCGTGAACTTTACCCGGTGGTG
CATATCGGGGATGAAAGCTGGCGCATGATGACCACCGATATGGCCAGTGTGCCGGTTTCCGTTATCGGGG
AAGAAGTGGCTGATCTCAGCCACCGCGAAAATGACATCAAAAACGCCATTAACCTGATGTTCTGGGGAAT
ATAAGCTCTTCAGTCGATCGACAAGCTCGAGTTTCTCCATAATAATGTGTGAGTAGTTCCCAGATAAGGG
AATTAGGGTTCCTATAGGGTTTCGCTCATGTGTTGAGCATATAAGAAACCCTTAGTATGTATTTGTATTT
GTAAAATACTTCTATCAATAAAATTTCTAATTCCTAAAACCAAAATCCAGTACTAAAATCCAGATCCCCC
GAATTACCGGTGGCACTGGCCGTCGTTTTACAACGTCGTGACTGGGAAAACCCTGGCGTTACCCAACTTA
ATCGCCTTGCAGCACATCCCCCTTTCGCCAGCTGGCGTAATAGCGAAGAGGCCCGCACCGATCGCCCTTC
CCAACAGTTGCGCAGCCTGAATGGCGAATGCTAGAGCAGCTTGAGCTTGGATCAGATTGTCGTTTCCCGC
CTTCAGTTTAAACTATCAGTGTTTGACAGGATATATTGGCGGGTAAACCTAAGAGAAAAGAGCGTTTATT
AGAATAATCGGATATTTAAAAGGGCGTGAAAAGGTTTATCCGTTCGTCCATTTGTATGTGCATGCCAACC
ACAGGGTTCCCCTCGGGATCAAAGTACTTTGATCCAACCCCTCCGCTGCTATAGTGCAGTCGGCTTCTGA
CGTTCAGTGCAGCCGTCTTCTGAAAACGACATGTCGCACAAGTCCTAAGTTACGCGACAGGCTGCCGCCC
TGCCCTTTTCCTGGCGTTTTCTTGTCGCGTGTTTTAGTCGCATAAAGTAGAATACTTGCGACTAGAACCG
GAGACATTACGCCATGAACAAGAGCGCCGCCGCTGGCCTGCTGGGCTATGCCCGCGTCAGCACCGACGAC
CAGGACTTGACCAACCAACGGGCCGAACTGCACGCGGCCGGCTGCACCAAGCTGTTTTCCGAGAAGATCA
CCGGCACCAGGCGCGACCGCCCGGAGCTGGCCAGGATGCTTGACCACCTACGCCCTGGCGACGTTGTGAC
AGTGACCAGGCTAGACCGCCTGGCCCGCAGCACCCGCGACCTACTGGACATTGCCGAGCGCATCCAGGAG
GCCGGCGCGGGCCTGCGTAGCCTGGCAGAGCCGTGGGCCGACACCACCACGCCGGCCGGCCGCATGGTGT
TGACCGTGTTCGCCGGCATTGCCGAGTTCGAGCGTTCCCTAATCATCGACCGCACCCGGAGCGGGCGCGA
GGCCGCCAAGGCCCGAGGCGTGAAGTTTGGCCCCCGCCCTACCCTCACCCCGGCACAGATCGCGCACGCC
CGCGAGCTGATCGACCAGGAAGGCCGCACCGTGAAAGAGGCGGCTGCACTGCTTGGCGTGCATCGCTCGA
CCCTGTACCGCGCACTTGAGCGCAGCGAGGAAGTGACGCCCACCGAGGCCAGGCGGCGCGGTGCCTTCCG
TGAGGACGCATTGACCGAGGCCGACGCCCTGGCGGCCGCCGAGAATGAACGCCAAGAGGAACAAGCATGA
AACCGCACCAGGACGGCCAGGACGAACCGTTTTTCATTACCGAAGAGATCGAGGCGGAGATGATCGCGGC
CGGGTACGTGTTCGAGCCGCCCGCGCACGGCTCAACCGTGCGGCTGCATGAAATCCTGGCCGGTTTGTCT
GATGCCAAGCTGGCGGCCTGGCCGGCCAGCTTGGCCGCTGAAGAAACCGAGCGCCGCCGTCTAAAAAGGT
GATGTGTATTTGAGTAAAACAGCTTGCGTCATGCGGTCGCTGCGTATATGATGCGATGAGTAAATAAACA
AATACGCAAGGGGAACGCATGAAGGTTATCGCTGTACTTAACCAGAAAGGCGGGTCAGGCAAGACGACCA
TCGCAACCCATCTAGCCCGCGCCCTGCAACTCGCCGGGGCCGATGTTCTGTTAGTCGATTCCGATCCCCA
GGGCAGTGCCCGCGATTGGGCGGCCGTGCGGGAAGATCAACCGCTAACCGTTGTCGGCATCGACCGCCCG
ACGATTGACCGCGACGTGAAGGCCATCGGCCGGCGCGACTTCGTAGTGATCGACGGAGCGCCCCAGGCGG
CGGACTTGGCTGTGTCCGCGATCAAGGCAGCCGACTTCGTGCTGATTCCGGTGCAGCCAAGCCCTTACGA
CATATGGGCCACCGCCGACCTGGTGGAGCTGGTTAAGCAGCGCATTGAGGTCACGGATGGAAGGCTACAA
GCGGCCTTTGTCGTGTCGCGGGCGATCAAAGGCACGCGCATCGGCGGTGAGGTTGCCGAGGCGCTGGCCG
GGTACGAGCTGCCCATTCTTGAGTCCCGTATCACGCAGCGCGTGAGCTACCCAGGCACTGCCGCCGCCGG
CACAACCGTTCTTGAATCAGAACCCGAGGGCGACGCTGCCCGCGAGGTCCAGGCGCTGGCCGCTGAAATT
AAATCAAAACTCATTTGAGTTAATGAGGTAAAGAGAAAATGAGCAAAAGCACAAACACGCTAAGTGCCGG
CCGTCCGAGCGCACGCAGCAGCAAGGCTGCAACGTTGGCCAGCCTGGCAGACACGCCAGCCATGAAGCGG
GTCAACTTTCAGTTGCCGGCGGAGGATCACACCAAGCTGAAGATGTACGCGGTACGCCAAGGCAAGACCA
TTACCGAGCTGCTATCTGAATACATCGCGCAGCTACCAGAGTAAATGAGCAAATGAATAAATGAGTAGAT
GAATTTTAGCGGCTAAAGGAGGCGGCATGGAAAATCAAGAACAACCAGGCACCGACGCCGTGGAATGCCC
CATGTGTGGAGGAACGGGCGGTTGGCCAGGCGTAAGCGGCTGGGTTGCCTGCCGGCCCTGCAATGGCACT
GGAACCCCCAAGCCCGAGGAATCGGCGTGAGCGGTCGCAAACCATCCGGCCCGGTACAAATCGGCGCGGC
GCTGGGTGATGACCTGGTGGAGAAGTTGAAGGCCGCGCAGGCCGCCCAGCGGCAACGCATCGAGGCAGAA
GCACGCCCCGGTGAATCGTGGCAAGCGGCCGCTGATCGAATCCGCAAAGAATCCCGGCAACCGCCGGCAG
CCGGTGCGCCGTCGATTAGGAAGCCGCCCAAGGGCGACGAGCAACCAGATTTTTTCGTTCCGATGCTCTA
TGACGTGGGCACCCGCGATAGTCGCAGCATCATGGACGTGGCCGTTTTCCGTCTGTCGAAGCGTGACCGA
CGAGCTGGCGAGGTGATCCGCTACGAGCTTCCAGACGGGCACGTAGAGGTTTCCGCAGGGCCGGCCGGCA
TGGCCAGTGTGTGGGATTACGACCTGGTACTGATGGCGGTTTCCCATCTAACCGAATCCATGAACCGATA
CCGGGAAGGGAAGGGAGACAAGCCCGGCCGCGTGTTCCGTCCACACGTTGCGGACGTACTCAAGTTCTGC
CGGCGAGCCGATGGCGGAAAGCAGAAAGACGACCTGGTAGAAACCTGCATTCGGTTAAACACCACGCACG
TTGCCATGCAGCGTACGAAGAAGGCCAAGAACGGCCGCCTGGTGACGGTATCCGAGGGTGAAGCCTTGAT
TAGCCGCTACAAGATCGTAAAGAGCGAAACCGGGCGGCCGGAGTACATCGAGATCGAGCTAGCTGATTGG
ATGTACCGCGAGATCACAGAAGGCAAGAACCCGGACGTGCTGACGGTTCACCCCGATTACTTTTTGATCG
ATCCCGGCATCGGCCGTTTTCTCTACCGCCTGGCACGCCGCGCCGCAGGCAAGGCAGAAGCCAGATGGTT
GTTCAAGACGATCTACGAACGCAGTGGCAGCGCCGGAGAGTTCAAGAAGTTCTGTTTCACCGTGCGCAAG
CTGATCGGGTCAAATGACCTGCCGGAGTACGATTTGAAGGAGGAGGCGGGGCAGGCTGGCCCGATCCTAG
TCATGCGCTACCGCAACCTGATCGAGGGCGAAGCATCCGCCGGTTCCTAATGTACGGAGCAGATGCTAGG
GCAAATTGCCCTAGCAGGGGAAAAAGGTCGAAAAGGCCTCTTTCCTGTGGATAGCACGTACATTGGGAAC
CCAAAGCCGTACATTGGGAACCGGAACCCGTACATTGGGAACCCAAAGCCGTACATTGGGAACCGGTCAC
ACATGTAAGTGACTGATATAAAAGAGAAAAAAGGCGATTTTTCCGCCTAAAACTCTTTAAAACTTATTAA
AACTCTTAAAACCCGCCTGGCCTGTGCATAACTGTCTGGCCAGCGCACAGCCCAAGAGCTGCAAAAAGCG
CCTACCCTTCGGTCGCTGCGCTCCCTACGCCCCGCCGCTTCGCGTCGGCCTATCGCGGCCGCTGGCCGCT
CAAAAATGGCTGGCCTACGGCCAGGCAATCTACCAGGGCGCGGACAAGCCGCGCCGTCGCCACTCGACCG
CCGGCGCCCACATCAAGGCACCCTGCCTCGCGCGTTTCGGTGATGACGGTGAAAACCTCTGACACATGCA
GCTCCCGGAAACGGTCACAGCTTGTCTGTAAGCGGATGCCGGGAGCAGACAAGCCCGTCAGGGCGCGTCA
GCGGGTGTTGGCGGGTGTCGGGGCGCAGCCATGACCCAGTCACGTAGCGATAGCGGAGTGTATACTGGCT
TAACTATGCGGCATCAGAGCAGATTGTACTGAGAGTGCACCATATGCGGTGTGAAATACCGCACAGATGC
GTAAGGAGAAAATACCGCATCAGGCCCTCTTCCGCTTCCTCGCTCACTGACTCGCTGCGCTCGGTCGTTC
GGCTGCGGCGAGCGGTATCAGCTCACTCAAAGGCGGTAATACGGTTATCCACAGAATCAGGGGATAACGC
AGGAAAGAACATGTGAGCAAAAGGCCAGCAAAAGGCCAGGAACCGTAAAAAGGCCGCGTTGCTGGCGTTT
TTCCATAGGCTCCGCCCCCCTGACGAGCATCACAAAAATCGACGCTCAAGTCAGAGGTGGCGAAACCCGA
CAGGACTATAAAGATACCAGGCGTTTCCCCCTGGAAGCTCCCTCGTGCGCTCTCCTGTTCCGACCCTGCC
GCTTACCGGATACCTGTCCGCCTTTCTCCCTTCGGGAAGCGTGGCGCTTTCTCATAGCTCACGCTGTAGG
TATCTCAGTTCGGTGTAGGTCGTTCGCTCCAAGCTGGGCTGTGTGCACGAACCCCCCGTTCAGCCCGACC
GCTGCGCCTTATCCGGTAACTATCGTCTTGAGTCCAACCCGGTAAGACACGACTTATCGCCACTGGCAGC
AGCCACTGGTAACAGGATTAGCAGAGCGAGGTAT
